>Addgene plasmid #66084 | G protein alpha-s-mCerulean | depositor full sequence | sequence record 118926 | G protein alpha-s-mCerulean sequence 7107 bps
GGCGTAATCTGCTGCTTGCAAACAAAAAAACCACCGCTACCAGCGGTGGTTTGTTTGCCGGATCAAGAGC
TACCAACTCTTTTTCCGAAGGTAACTGGCTTCAGCAGAGCGCAGATACCAAATACTGTCCTTCTAGTGTA
GCCGTAGTTAGGCCACCACTTCAAGAACTCTGTAGCACCGCCTACATACCTCGCTCTGCTAATCCTGTTA
CCAGTGGCTGCTGCCAGTGGCGATAAGTCGTGTCTTACCGGGTTGGACTCAAGACGATAGTTACCGGATA
AGGCGCAGCGGTCGGGCTGAACGGGGGGTTCGTGCACACAGCCCAGCTTGGAGCGAACGACCTACACCGA
ACTGAGATACCTACAGCGTGAGCATTGAGAAAGCGCCACGCTTCCCGAAGGGAGAAAGGCGGACAGGTAT
CCGGTAAGCGGCAGGGTCGGAACAGGAGAGCGCACGAGGGAGCTTCCAGGGGGAAACGCCTGGTATCTTT
ATAGTCCTGTCGGGTTTCGCCACCTCTGACTTGAGCGTCGATTTTTGTGATGCTCGTCAGGGGGGCGGAG
CCTATGGAAAAACGCCAGCAACGCAAGCTAGCTTCTAGCTAGAAATTGTAAACGTTAATATTTTGTTAAA
ATTCGCGTTAAATTTTTGTTAAATCAGCTCATTTTTTAACCAATAGGCCGAAATCGGCAAAATCCCTTAT
AAATCAAAAGAATAGCCCGAGATAGGGT
[37 nt withheld, positions 729-765]
AAAGAACGTGGACTCCAACGTCAAAGGGCGAAAAACCGTCTATCAGGGCGATGGCC
[115 nt withheld, positions 822-936]
G
[144 nt withheld, positions 938-1081]
ACCGTATAACGTGCTTTCCTCGTTG
[64 nt withheld, positions 1107-1170]
CTGGATTACCAAAGGGCCTCGTGATACGCCTATTTTTATAGGTTAATGTCATGATAATAATGGTTTCTTA
GACGTCAGGTGGCACTTTTCGGGGAAATGTGCGCGGAACCCCTATTTGTTTATTTTTCTAAATACATTCA
AATATGTATCCGCTCATGAGACAATAACCCTGATAAATGCTTCAATAATATTGAAAAAGGAAGAGTATGA
GTATTCAACATTTCCGTGTCGCCCTTATTCCCTTTTTTGCGGCATTTTGCCTTCCTGTTTTTGCTCACCC
AGAAACGCTGGTGAAAGTAAAAGATGCTGAAGATCAGTTGGGTGCACGAGTGGGTTACATCGAACTGGAT
CTCAACAGCGGTAAGATCCTTGAGAGTTTTCGCCCCGAAGAACGTTTTCCAATGATGAGCACTTTTAAAG
TTCTGCTATGTGGCGCGGTATTATCCCGTGTTGACGCCGGGCAAGAGCAACTCGGTCGCCGCATACACTA
TTCTCAGAATGACTTGGTTGAGTACTCACCAGTCACAGAAAAGCATCTTACGGATGGCATGACAGTAAGA
GAATTATGCAGTGCTGCCATAACCATGAGTGATAACACTGCGGCCAACTTACTTCTGACAACGATCGGAG
GACCGAAGGAGCTAACCGCTTTTTTGCACAACATGGGGGATCATGTAACTCGCCTTGATCGTTGGGAACC
GGAGCTGAATGAAGCCATACCAAACGACGAGCGTGACACCACGATGCCTGCAGCAATGGCAACAACGTTG
CGCAAACTATTAACTGGCGAACTACTTACTCTAGCTTCCCGGCAACAATTAATAGACTGGATGGAGGCGG
ATAAAGTTGCAGGACCACTTCTGCGCTCGGCCCTTCCGGCTGGCTGGTTTATTGCTGATAAATCTGGAGC
CGGTGAGCGTGGGTCTCGCGGTATCATTGCAGCACTGGGGCCAGATGGTAAGCCCTCCCGTATCGTAGTT
ATCTACACGACGGGGAGTCAGGCAACTATGGATGAACGAAATAGACAGATCGCTGAGATAGGTGCCTCAC
TGATTAAGCATTGGTAACTGTCAGACCAAGTTTACTCATATATACTTTAGATTGATTTAAAACTTCATTT
TTAATTTCTCTAGCGCGTTGACATTGATTATTGACTAGTTATTAATAGTAATCAATTACGGGGTCATTAG
TTCATAGCCCATATATGGAGTTCCGCGTTACATAACTTACGGTAAATGGCCCGCCTGGCTGACCGCCCAA
CGACCCCCGCCCATTGACGTCAATAATGACGTATGTTCCCATAGTAACGCCAATAGGGACTTTCCATTGA
CGTCAATGGGTGGACTATTTACGGTAAACTGCCCACTTGGCAGTACATCAAGTGTATCATATGCCAAGTA
CGCCCCCTATTGACGTCAATGACGGTAAATGGCCCGCCTGGCATTATGCCCAGTACATGACCTTATGGGA
CTTTCCTACTTGGCAGTACATCTACGTATTAGTCATCGCTATTACCATGGTGATGCGGTTTTGGCAGTAC
ATCAATGGGCGTGGATAGCGGTTTGACTCACGGGGATTTCCAAGTCTCCACCCCATTGACGTCAATGGGA
GTTTGTTTTGGCACCAAAATCAACGGGACTTTCCAAAATGTCGTAACAACTCCGCCCCATTGACGCAAAT
GGGCGGTAGGCGTGTACGGTGGGAGGTCTATATAAGCAGAGCTCTCTGGCTACTAGAGAACCCACTGCTT
TACTGGCTTATCGAAATTAATACGACTCACTATAGGGAGACCCAAGCTTGGTCGACCAATTCCGCAGCAG
CAGCTCCCGCGGCTCCTGCTCTGCTCCGCCTCGGCCCCGGAGCGAGGGGCGGAGAGCCGCGCGCTTGCCT
TAGTCCGAGCCGCCACCCTCCCCGCGTTCCCCGCTTTCCCGGCCCGCCCGAGGCCGCCCGCCCCGTCCCC
GCCGCCCCGCAGCCCGGCCGCGCCCCGCCGCCGCCATGGGCTGCCTCGGCAACAGTAAGACCGAGGACCA
GCGCAACGAGGAGAAGGCGCAGCGCGAGGCCAACAAAAAGATCGAGAAGCAGCTGCAGAAGGACAAGCAG
GTCTACCGGGCCACGCACCGCCTGCTGCTGCTGGGTGCTGGAGAGTCTGGCAAAAGCACCATTGTGAAGC
AGATGAGGATTCTACATGTTAATGGGTTTAACGGAGAGGGATCCGGTGGGGGCGGGAGCATGGTGAGCAA
GGGCGAGGAGCTGTTCACCGGGGTGGTGCCCATCCTGGTCGAGCTGGACGGCGACGTAAACGGCCACAAG
TTCAGCGTGTCCGGCGAGGGCGAGGGCGATGCCACCTACGGCAAGCTGACCCTGAAGTTCATCTGCACCA
CCGGCAAGCTGCCCGTGCCCTGGCCCACCCTCGTGACCACCCTGACCTGGGGCGTGCAGTGCTTCGCCCG
CTACCCCGACCACATGAAGCAGCACGACTTCTTCAAGTCCGCCATGCCCGAAGGCTACGTCCAGGAGCGC
ACCATCTTCTTCAAGGACGACGGCAACTACAAGACCCGCGCCGAGGTGAAGTTCGAGGGCGACACCCTGG
TGAACCGCATCGAGCTGAAGGGCATCGACTTCAAGGAGGACGGCAACATCCTGGGGCACAAGCTGGAGTA
CAACGCCATCAGCGACAACGTCTATATCACCGCCGACAAGCAGAAGAACGGCATCAAGGCCAACTTCAAG
ATCCGCCACAACATCGAGGACGGCAGCGTGCAGCTCGCCGACCACTACCAGCAGAACACCCCCATCGGCG
ACGGCCCCGTGCTGCTGCCCGACAACCACTACCTGAGCACCCAGTCCAAGCTGAGCAAAGACCCCAACGA
GAAGCGCGATCACATGGTCCTGCTGGAGTTCGTGACCGCCGCCGGGATCACTCTCGGCATGGACGAGCTG
TACAAGTCCGGAGGTGGAGGATCCGATGGTGAGAAGGCCACCAAAGTGCAGGACATCAAAAACAACCTGA
AGGAGGCCATTGAAACCATTGTGGCCGCCATGAGCAACCTGGTGCCCCCCGTGGAGCTGGCCAACCCTGA
GAACCAGTTCAGAGTGGACTACATTCTGAGCGTGATGAACGTGCCAAACTTTGACTTCCCACCTGAATTC
TATGAGCATGCCAAGGCTCTGTGGGAGGATGAGGGAGTTCGTGCCTGCTACGAGCGCTCCAACGAGTACC
AGCTGATCGACTGTGCCCAGTACTTCCTGGACAAGATTGATGTGATCAAGCAGGCCGAGTACATGCCGAC
TGAGCAGGACCTGCTTCGCTGCCGCGTCCTGACCTCTGGAATCTTTGAGACCAAGTTCCAGGTGGACAAA
GTCAACTTCCACATGTTCGATGTGGGCGGCCAGCGCGATGAACGCCGCAAGTGGATTCAGTGCTTCAATG
ATGTGACTGCCATCATCTTCGTGGTGGCCAGCAGCAGCTACAACATGGTCATCCGGGAGGACAACCAGAC
CAACCGTCTGCAGGAGGCTCTGAACCTCTTCAAGAGCATCTGGAACAACAGATGGCTGCGTACCATCTCT
GTGATCCTCTTCCTCAACAAGCAAGATCTGCTTGCTGAGAAGGTCCTCGCTGGGAAATCGAAGATTGAGG
ACTACTTTCCAGAGTTCGCTCGCTACACCACTCCTGAGGATGCGACTCCCGAGCCCGGAGAGGACCCACG
CGTGACCCGGGCCAAGTACTTCATCCGGGATGAGTTTCTGAGAATCAGCACTGCTAGTGGAGATGGACGT
CACTACTGCTACCCTCACTTTACCTGCGCCGTGGACACTGAGAACATCCGCCGTGTCTTCAACGACTGCC
GTGACATCATCCAGCGCATGCATCTTCGCCAATACGAGCTGCTCTAAGAAGGGAACGCCCAAATTTAATT
CAGCCTTAAGCACAATTAATTAAGAGTGAAACGCAATCGTACAAGCAGTTGATCACCCACCATAGGGCAT
GATCAACACCGCAACCTTTCCCTTTTCTCCCCAGTGATTCTGAAAACCCCCTCTTCCCTTCAGCTTGCTT
AGATGTTCCAAATTTAGTAAGCTCCAAGCTTGGCCAAGCTTGGTACCGAGCTCGGATCGATCCACTAGTA
ACGGCCGCCAGTGTGCTGGAATTCTGCAGATATCCATCACACTGGCGGCCGCTCGAGCATGCATCTAGAG
GGCCCTATTCTATAGTGTCACCTAAATGCTAGAGGATCTTTGTGAAGGAACCTTACTTCTGTGGTGTGAC
ATAATTGGACAAACTACCTACAGAGATTTAAAGCTCTAAGGTAAATATAAAATTTTTAAGTGTATAATGT
GTTAAACTACTGATTCTAATTGTTTGTGTATTTTAGATTCCAACCTATGGAACTGATGAATGGGAGCAGT
GGTGGAATGCCTTTAATGAGGAAAACCTGTTTTGCTCAGAAGAAATGCCATCTAGTGATGATGAGGCTAC
TGCTGACTCTCAACATTCTACTCCTCCAAAAAAGAAGAGAAAGGTAGAAGACCCCAAGGACTTTCCTTCA
GAATTGCTAAGTTTTTTGAGTCATGCTGTGTTTAGTAATAGAACTCTTGCTTGCTTTGCTATTTACACCA
CAAAGGAAAAAGCTGCACTGCTATACAAGAAAATTATGGAAAAATATTTGATGTATAGTGCCTTGACTAG
AGATCATAATCAGCCATACCACATTTGTAGAGGTTTTACTTGCTTTAAAAAACCTCCCACACCTCCCCCT
GAACCTGAAACATAAAATGAATGCAATTGTTGTTGTTAACTTGTTTATTGCAGCTTATAATGGTTACAAA
TAAAGCAATAGCATCACAAATTTCACAAATAAAGCATTTTTTTCACTGCATTCTAGTTGTGGTTTGTCCA
AACTCATCAATGTATCTTATCATGTCTGGATCATCCCGCCATGGTATCAACGCCATATTTCTATTTACAG
TAGGGACCTCTTCGTTGTGTAGGTACCGCTGTATTCCTAGGGAAATAGTAGAGGCACCTTGAACTGTCTG
CATCAGCCATATAGCCCCCGCTGTTCGACTTACAAACACAGGCACAGTACTGACAAACCCATACACCTCC
TCTGAAATACCCATAGTTGCTAGGGCTGTCTCCGAACTCATTACACCCTCCAAAGTCAGAGCTGTAATTT
CGCCATCAAGGGCAGCGAGGGCTTCTCCAGATAAAATAGCTTCTGCCGAGAGTCCCGTAAGGGTAGACAC
TTCAGCTAATCCCTCGATGAGGTCTACTAGAATAGTCAGTGCGGCTCCCATTTTGAAAATTCACTTACTT
GATCAGCTTCAGAAGATGGCGGAGGGCCTCCAACACAGTAATTTTCCTCCCGACTCTTAAAATAGAAAAT
GTCAAGTCAGTTAAGCAGGAAGTGGACTAACTGACGCAGCTGGCCGTGCGACATCCTCTTTTAATTAGTT
GCTAGGCAACGCCCTCCAGAGGGCGTGTGGTTTTGCAAGAGGAAGCAAAAGCCTCTCCACCCAGGCCTAG
AATGTTTCCACCCAATCATTACTATGACAACAGCTGTTTTTTTTAGTATTAAGCAGAGGCCGGGGACCCC
TGGGCCCGCTTACTCTGGAGAAAAAGAAGAGAGGCATTGTAGAGGCTTCCAGAGGCAACTTGTCAAAACA
GGACTGCTTCTATTTCTGTCACACTGTCTGGCCCTGTCACAAGGTCCAGCACCTCCATACCCCCTTTAAT
AAGCAGTTTGGGAACGGGTGCGGGTCTTACTCCGCCCATCCCGCCCCTAACTCCGCCCAGTTCCGCCCAT
TCTCCGCCCCATGGCTGACTAATTTTTTTTATTTATGCAGAGGCCGAGGCCGCCTCGGCCTCTGAGCTAT
TCCAGAAGTAGTGAGGAGGCTTTTTTGGAGGCCTAGGCTTTTGCAAAAAGCTAATTC
Features (pLannotate 1.2.2; 21 found; start..end, strand, type, name):
      2..570     +  rep_origin     ori: high-copy-number ColE1/pMB1/pBR322/pUC origin of replication
    603..1061    -  rep_origin     f1 ori (sequence partly withheld): f1 bacteriophage origin of replication; arrow indicates direction of (+) strand synthesis
   1049..1170    -  CDS            M13 gene IV (fragment) (sequence partly withheld): pIV; IV; phage assembly
   1272..1376    +  promoter       AmpR promoter: bla
   1377..2237    +  CDS            AmpR: β-lactamase; bla; confers resistance to ampicillin, carbenicillin, and related antibiotics
   2310..2689    +  enhancer       CMV enhancer: human cytomegalovirus immediate early enhancer
   2690..2893    +  promoter       CMV promoter: human cytomegalovirus (CMV) immediate early promoter
   2938..2956    +  promoter       T7 promoter: promoter for bacteriophage T7 RNA polymerase
   3166..3369    +  CDS            fadA (fragment): GPA1_EMENI - Experimental evidence at protein level: Swiss-Prot protein existence level 1. Guanine nucleotide-binding proteins (G proteins) are involved as modulators or transducers in various transmembrane signaling systems. From Emericella nidulans (strain FGSC A4 / ATCC 38163 / CBS 112.46 / NRRL 194 / M139) (Aspergillus nidulans).
   3400..4116    +  CDS            mCerulean: mCerulean is a basic (constitutively fluorescent) cyan fluorescent protein published in 2005, derived from Aequorea victoria. It is reported to be a very rapidly-maturing monomer.
   4126..5064    +  CDS            G-s-alpha-60A (fragment): GNAS_ANOGA - Experimental evidence at transcript level: Swiss-Prot protein existence level 2. Guanine nucleotide-binding proteins (G proteins) are involved as modulators or transducers in various transmembrane signaling systems. The G(s) protein is involved in hormonal regulation of adenylate cyclase: it activates the cyclase. Participates in olfactory signal transduction. From Anopheles gambiae (African malaria mosquito).
   5379..5397    -  promoter       SP6 promoter: promoter for bacteriophage SP6 RNA polymerase
   5405..5479    +  CDS            small t antigen (fragment): SV40 (simian virus 40) small t antigen
   5481..5546    +  intron         small t intron: SV40 (simian virus 40) small t antigen intron
   5676..5696    +  CDS            SV40 NLS: nuclear localization signal of SV40 (simian virus 40) large T antigen
   5703..5837    +  CDS            LT_POVHA (fragment): Protein inferred from homology: Swiss-Prot protein existence level 3. Isoform large T antigen is a key early protein essential for both driving viral replication and inducing cellular transformation. Plays a role in viral genome replication by driving entry of quiescent cells into the cell cycle and by autoregulating the synthesis of viral early mRNA. Displays highly oncogenic activities by corrupting the host cellular checkpoint mechanisms that guard cell division and the transcription, replication, and repair of DNA. Participates in the modulation of cellular gene expression preceeding viral
   5862..5945    +  CDS            large T antigen (fragment): large T antigen from SV40 (simian virus 40)
   5968..6102    +  polyA_signal   SV40 poly(A) signal: SV40 polyadenylation signal
   6103..6471    -  CDS            VP2_POVMA (fragment): Experimental evidence at protein level: Swiss-Prot protein existence level 1. [Isoform VP3]: structural protein that resides within the core of the capsid surrounded by 72 VP1 pentamers. Following virus endocytosis and trafficking to the endoplasmic reticulum, VP2 and VP3 form oligomers and integrate into the endoplasmic reticulum membrane. Heterooligomer VP2-VP3 may create a viroporin for transporting the viral genome across the endoplasmic reticulum membrane to the cytoplasm. Nuclear entry of the viral DNA involves the selective exposure and importin recognition of VP2 or Vp3 nuclear localiz
   6839..6937    -  CDS            VP1_POVMP (fragment): Experimental evidence at protein level: Swiss-Prot protein existence level 1. Forms an icosahedral capsid with a T=7 symmetry and a 40 nm diameter. The capsid is composed of 72 pentamers linked to each other by disulfide bonds and associated with VP2 or VP3 proteins. Interacts with terminal alpha(2,3)-linked sialic acids on the cell surface to provide virion attachment to target cell. This attachment induces virion internalization predominantly through caveolin-mediated endocytosis. Once attached, the virion is internalized by caveolin- mediated endocytosis and traffics to the endoplasmic reti
   6948..7083    +  rep_origin     SV40 ori: SV40 origin of replication
