[The description below was written by a language model from this plasmid's Addgene catalogue record and pLannotate feature annotations shown in this document.]
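Description:
G protein alpha-s-mCerulean is a mammalian expression plasmid of about 7.1 kb, built on the pcDNAI/Amp backbone, that encodes rat Gαs (Gnas) carrying an internal cyan fluorescent protein and an internal EE epitope. It is maintained in E. coli as a high-copy plasmid through a ColE1/pUC-type origin and selected with ampicillin via the β-lactamase gene. An f1 origin is also present for single-stranded DNA production.

The roughly 2.3 kb insert was cloned into a HindIII site downstream of the human CMV immediate-early enhancer and promoter. It is flanked by T7 and SP6 promoters, which serve as sequencing primer sites. In the coding region, the native BamHI sites of the alpha-s cDNA were removed and residues 73–84 were replaced by a Gly-Ser pair that creates a unique BamHI site. Monomeric Cerulean from Aequorea victoria, bracketed by short flexible SGGGS linkers, was inserted at that site. The feature table reflects this layout as an N-terminal Gα fragment, the mCerulean ORF and then the remaining Gαs sequence. The fungal and mosquito names attached to the two Gα fragments are homology-based matches by the annotation software, not the true source species. Placing the tag internally leaves both termini of the subunit free. Downstream, an SV40 small t intron and SV40 polyadenylation signal provide transcript processing. The backbone also carries an SV40 origin, which permits episomal replication in cells expressing large T antigen, and polyomavirus-derived fragments.

The associated publication used such constructs for live-cell imaging of Gs trafficking and internalization after β2-adrenergic receptor stimulation. mCerulean was also developed as a cyan variant suited to FRET.
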