Addgene plasmid #66084: G protein alpha-s-mCerulean
Purpose: G protein alpha-s internally tagged with mCerulean and EE epitope
Depositing lab: Catherine Berlot. Depositing organization: Geisinger Health Center. Publication: Live cell imaging of Gs and the beta2-adrenergic receptor demonstrates that both alphas and beta1gamma7 internalize upon stimulation and exhibit similar trafficking patterns that differ from that of the beta2-adrenergic receptor. Hynes TR, Mervine SM, Yost EA, Sabo JL, Berlot CH. J Biol Chem. 2004 Oct 15;279(42):44101-12. Epub 2004 Aug 5. 10.1074/jbc.M405151200 PubMed 15297467.
Backbone
  Vector backbone: pcDNAI/Amp
  Backbone manufacturer: Invitrogen
  Backbone size w/o insert (bp): 4800
  Total vector size (bp): 7103
  Vector type: Mammalian Expression
Growth in bacteria
  Bacterial resistance: Ampicillin, 100 μg/mL
  Growth temperature: 37°C
  Growth strain: DH10B
  Copy number: High Copy
Gene/Insert
  Gene/Insert name: G-alpha-s-EE-mCerulean (alt name: Gnas)
  Species: R. norvegicus (rat); Aequorea victoria
  Insert size (bp): 2303
  Mutation: BamHI sites in the alpha-s cDNA were removed and alpha-s residues 73-84 were replaced with Gly-Ser adding a unique BamHI site into which mCerulean was subcloned.
  Entrez Gene: Gnas (a.k.a. ALEX, G-alpha-8, Gnas1, Gnpas, Nesp55, SCG6)
  Promoter: CMV
  Tag / fusion protein: mCerulean flanked by SGGGS on each side was inserted in place of alpha-s residues 73-84.; internal EE epitope (residues 189-194 in alpha-s sequence are EYMPTE)
  Cloning method: Restriction Enzyme; 5′ cloning site HindIII (not destroyed); 3′ cloning site HindIII (not destroyed)
  Sequencing primers: 5′ T7; 3′ SP6
Resource information
  A portion of this plasmid was derived from a plasmid made by: Alpha-s-EE was produced in the laboratory of Henry Bourne, University of California, San Francisco, CA. Monomeric Cerulean was obtained from David Piston, Vanderbilt University, Nashville, TN.
Terms and licenses: Academic/Nonprofit Terms; Industry Terms: Not Available to Industry
Depositor comments: Reference for alpha-s-EE: Wilson, P. T., and Bourne, H. R. (1995) Fatty acylation of αz. Effects of palmitoylation and myristoylation on αz signaling. J. Biol. Chem. 270, 9667-9675 Reference for mCerulean: Rizzo MA, Springer GH, Granada B, Piston DW. An improved cyan fluorescent protein variant useful for FRET. Nat Biotechnol. 2004;22(4):445-9. PubMed PMID: 14990965.
How to cite: G protein alpha-s-mCerulean was a gift from Catherine Berlot (Addgene plasmid # 66084 ; http://n2t.net/addgene:66084 ; RRID:Addgene_66084)
