>Addgene plasmid #66084 | G protein alpha-s-mCerulean | addgene partial sequence | sequence record 118924 | CMV-F 5'-CGCAAATGGGCGGTAGGCGTG-3'
CTCTCTGGCTACTAGAGAACCCACTGCTTTACTGGCTTATCGAAATTAATACGACTCACTATAGGGAGAC
CCAAGCTTGGTCGACCAATTCCGCAGCAGCAGCTCCCGCGGCTCCTGCTCTGCTCCGCCTCGGCCCCGGA
GCGAGGGGCGGAGAGCCGCGCGCTTGCCTTAGTCCGAGCCGCCACCCTCCCCGCGTTCCCCGCTTTCCCG
GCCCGCCCGAGGCCGCCCGCCCCGTCCCCGCCGCCCCGCAGCCCGGCCGCGCCCCGCCGCCGCCATGGGC
TGCCTCGGCAACAGTAAGACCGAGGACCAGCGCAACGAGGAGAAGGCGCAGCGCGAGGCCAACAAAAAGA
TCGAGAAGCAGCTGCAGAAGGACAAGCAGGTCTACCGGGCCACGCACCGCCTGCTGCTGCTGGGTGCTGG
AGAGTCTGGCAAAAGCACCATTGTGAAGCAGATGAGGATTCTACATGTTAATGGGTTTAACGGAGAGGGA
TCCGGTGGGGGCGGGAGCATGGTGAGCAAGGGCGAGGAGCTGTTCACCGGGGTGGTGCCCATCCTGGTCG
AGCTGGACGGCGACGTAAACGGCCACAAGTTCAGCGTGTCCGGCGAGGGCGAGGGCGATGCCACCTACGG
CAAGCTGACCCTGAAGTTCATCTGCACCACCGGCAAGCTGCCCGTGCCCTGGCCCACCCTCGTGACCACC
CTGACCTGGGGCGTGCAGTGCTTCGCCCGCTACCCCGACCACATGAAGCAGCACGACTTCTTC
