>Addgene plasmid #66084 | G protein alpha-s-mCerulean | addgene partial sequence | sequence record 118925 | SP6 5'-ATTTAGGTGACACTATAG-3'
GATGGATATCTGCAGAATTCCAGCACACTGGCGGCCGTTACTAGTGGATCGATCCGAGCTCGGTACCAAG
CTTGGCCAAGCTTGGAGCTTACTAAATTTGGAACATCTAAGCAAGCTGAAGGGAAGAGGGGGTTTTCAGA
ATCACTGGGGAGAAAAGGGAAAGGTTGCGGTGTTGATCATGCCCTATGGTGGGTGATCAACTGCTTGTAC
GATTGCGTTTCACTCTTAATTAATTGTGCTTAAGGCTGAATTAAATTTGGGCGTTCCCTTCTTAGAGCAG
CTCGTATTGGCGAAGATGCATGCGCTGGATGATGTCACGGCAGTCGTTGAAGACACGGCGGATGTTCTCA
GTGTCCACGGCGCAGGTAAAGTGAGGGTAGCAGTAGTGACGTCCATCTCCACTAGCAGTGCTGATTCTCA
GAAACTCATCCCGGATGAAGTACTTGGCCCGGGTCACGCGTGGGTCCTCTCCGGGCTCGGGAGTCGCATC
CTCAGGAGTGGTGTAGCGAGCGAACTCTGGAAAGTAGTCCTCAATCTTCGATTTCCCAGCGAGGACCTTC
TCAGCAAGCAGATCTTGCTTGTTGAGGAAGAGGATCACAGAGATGGTACGCAGCCATCTGTTGTTCCAGA
TGCTCTTGAAGAGGTTCAGAGCCTCCTGCAGACGGTTGGTCTGGTTGTCCTCCCGGATGACCATGTTGTA
GCTGCTGCTGGCCACCACGAAGATGATGGCAGTCACATCATTGAAGCACTGAATCCACTTGCGGCGTTCA
TCGCGCTGGCCGCCCACATCGAACATGTGGAAGTTGACTTTGTCCACC
